>Addgene plasmid #48091 | pTXB1-hMeCP2 | addgene partial sequence | sequence record 82602 | T7 5'-TAATACGACTCACTATAGGG-3'
TAATTTTGTTTAACTTTAAGAAGGAGATATACATATGGTAGCTGGGATGTTAGGGCTCAGGGAAGAAAAG
TCAGAAGACCAGGACCTCCAGGGCCTCAAGGACAAACCCCTCAAGTTTAAAAAGGTGAAGAAAGATAAGA
AAGAAGAGAAAGAGGGCAAGCATGAGCCCGTGCAGCCATCAGCCCACCACTCTGCTGAGCCCGCAGAGGC
AGGCAAAGCAGAGACATCAGAAGGGTCAGGCTCCGCCCCGGCTGTGCCGGAAGCTTCTGCCTCCCCCAAA
CAGCGGCGCTCCATCATCCGTGACCGGGGACCCATGTATGATGACCCCACCCTGCCTGAAGGCTGGACAC
GGAAGCTTAAGCAAAGGAAATCTGGCCGCTCTGCTGGGAAGTATGATGTGTATTTGATCAATCCCCAGGG
AAAAGCCTTTCGCTCTAAAGTGGAGTTGATTGCGTACTTCGAAAAGGTAGGCGACACATCCCTGGACCCT
AATGATTTTGACTTCACGGTAACTGGGAGAGGGAGCCCCTCCCGGCGAGAGCAGAAACCACCTAAGAAGC
CCAAATCTCCCAAAGCTCCAGGAACTGGCAGAGGCCGGGGACGCCCCAAAGGGAGCGGCACCACGAGACC
CAAGGCGGCCACGTCAGAGGGTGTGCAGGTGAAAAGGGTCCTGGAGAAAAGTCCTGGGAAGCTCCTTGTC
AAGATGCCTTTTCAAACTTCGCCAGGGGGCAAGGCTGAGGGGGGTGGGGCCACCACATCCACCCAGGTCA
TGGTGATCAAACGCCCCGGCAGGAAGCGAAAAGCTGAGGCCGACCCTCAGGCCATTCCCAAGAAACGGGG
CCGAAAGCCGGGGAGTGTGGTGGCAGCCGCTGCCGCCGAGGCCAAAAAGAAAGCCGTGAAGGAGTCTTCT
ATCCGATCTGTGCAGGAGACCGTACTCCC
