>Addgene plasmid #48091 | pTXB1-hMeCP2 | addgene partial sequence | sequence record 83206 | T7term 5'-GCTAGTTATTGCTCAGCGG-3'
CCCCTTCCTGCAGTCATTGAAGCTGCCACAAGGCAGGAACGTTGGATGGTTCCCATCCTGCCAAGGAGGT
GTGGGGCTGCAAACATTTATACGTCTTGCCGTTATATGTGACCAATTGTCCCGCAGTATAAGCTGTGTTG
ACCTGCCAAGCGGATACACCAGGATTTGTCGTGAGGCCTGAGTTCAGACCGGTGAGGCCAGTAGCGTGGC
TGACGAACCCGTTCGTGATAAACGCGTGGTCTGCCGTGTCGACACGAAGGCTATACACCGGCTGCACGCC
GGCGTCGGTGACACTGGCGACTTTCGCGTAGTAGAACCGCCCGTCGGTCAGCTCGTCGGCGATAGCTTGG
GCGTCCGGGTCTCGGTGGTGTGCTTCCAAGAAACGCACCAGTCCAGGGACGCCGACTGTGTAGGTTGTGG
GCGCAAATTCGGGTTTCCCGCGGGCAAAACCTGCACAGTCGACGCTGAATGCGCTGCGTTGAATCACCGC
GTAATCGCCCGGCTTGATTTCGTCGATCAGCTTCCACAGCAGGGTCGGCACCCCGGCGACGTCGACCAAA
CACAACAACGGGTGGTTCGCGGTGCCCGTCACACGCAGACCTTCGACCGTACGCACCGTGTACACCGGAT
GCTCGCCGGAGTGGAACAGCCGGTCGGCGAGCACGGGATTGCCATGCCGGTCAAGGACTTTCAGGTCGAT
GGCGTTGTCACTGTTGGGCC
