>Addgene plasmid #48091 | pTXB1-hMeCP2 | addgene partial sequence | sequence record 84514 | MxeInt-R 5'-AGGGCAACTAGTGCATCTCC-3'
GGGCGTCCGGCTGTCCACAGGCTCCTCTCTGTTTGGCCTTGGCATGGAGGATGAAACAATGTCTTTGCGC
TCTCCCTCCCCTCGGTGTTTGTACTTTTCTGCGGCCGTGGCGGCGGTGGCAACCGCGGGCTGAGTCTTAG
CTGGCTCCTTGGGGCAGCCGTCGCTCTCCAGTGAGCCTCCTCTGGGCATCTTCTCCTCTTTGCAGACGCT
GCTGCTCAAGTCCTGGGGCTCAGGGGGGCTGGTGGGGTCCTCGGAGCTCTCGGGCTCAGGTGGAGGTGGG
GGCAGGGGTGGGAGCAGTGGCACGGGGGCCTTTGGGGACTCTGAGTGGTGGTGATGGTGGTGGTGCTCCT
TCTTGGGGGGTGAGGAGGCGCTGCTGCTGCGCCCCTTGGGGCTGCTCTCCTTGCTTTTCCGCCCAGGGCT
CTTACAGGTCTTCAGTCCTTTCCCGCTCTTCTCACCGAGGGTGGACACCAGCAGGGGCTTCACCACTTCC
TTGACCTCGATGCTGACCGTCTCCCGGGTCTTGCGCTTCTTGATGGGGAGTACGGTCTCCTGCACAGATC
GGATAGAAGACTCCTTCACGGCTTTCTTTTTGGCCTCGGCGGCAGCGGCTGCCACCACACTCCCCGGCTT
TCGGCCCCGTTTCTTGGGAATGGCCTGAGGGTCGGCCTCAGCTTTTCGCTTCCTGCCGGGGCGTTTGATC
ACCATGACCTGGGTGGATGTGGTGGCCCCACCCCCCTCAGCCTTGCCCCCTGGCGAAGTTTGAAAAGGCA
TCTTGACAAGGAGCTTCCCAGGACTTTTCTCCAGGACCCTTTTCACCTGCACACCCTCTGACGTGGCCGC
CTTGGGTCTCGTGGTGCCGCTCCCTT
