[The description below was written by a language model from this plasmid's Addgene catalogue record.]
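Description:
pTXB1-hMeCP2 is a bacterial expression plasmid built on the pTXB1 backbone (listed as 6706 bp without the insert), a vector designed for intein-mediated protein purification in E. coli. It is maintained as a high-copy plasmid under ampicillin selection. The record does not include a feature table, so the origin of replication and the promoter are not explicitly stated. The use of a T7 forward primer for sequencing is consistent with T7-driven expression, which would call for a host strain that supplies T7 RNA polymerase.

The insert is wild-type human MECP2, encoding methyl-CpG binding protein 2, the chromatin-associated protein whose mutation causes Rett syndrome. It was placed between the NdeI and EcoRI sites of the vector, both of which were destroyed during cloning, so that the coding sequence is expressed as a fusion with the Mxe intein and chitin binding domain tag. In this kind of arrangement, the chitin binding domain lets the fusion protein be captured on chitin resin, and the intein can then be induced to self-cleave, typically with a thiol reagent. This releases the target protein from the immobilised tag without a protease and leaves little or no residual tag sequence on it.

The stated purpose is bacterial production of tagged wild-type MeCP2. This makes it suitable for preparing recombinant protein for biochemical work, such as DNA or chromatin binding assays, and as a wild-type reference alongside mutant versions. The record links it to a study of an AT-hook domain in MeCP2 and its relevance to Rett syndrome and related disorders.
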