Addgene plasmid #48091: pTXB1-hMeCP2
Purpose: Bacterial expression of Mxe intein/chitin binding domain tagged MeCP2-WT
Depositing lab: Huda Zoghbi. Depositing organization: Baylor College of Medicine. Publication: An AT-hook domain in MeCP2 determines the clinical course of Rett syndrome and related disorders. Baker SA, Chen L, Wilkins AD, Yu P, Lichtarge O, Zoghbi HY. Cell. 2013 Feb 28;152(5):984-96. doi: 10.1016/j.cell.2013.01.038. PubMed 23452848.
Backbone
  Vector backbone: pTXB1
  Backbone size w/o insert (bp): 6706
  Vector type: Bacterial Expression
Growth in bacteria
  Bacterial resistance: Ampicillin, 100 μg/mL
  Growth temperature: 37°C
  Growth strain: DH5alpha
  Copy number: High Copy
Gene/Insert
  Gene/Insert name: Methyl-CpG Binding Protein 2 (Rett Syndrome) (alt name: MeCP2)
  Species: H. sapiens (human)
  Mutation: Mxe intein/chitin binding domain tagged
  Entrez Gene: MECP2 (a.k.a. AUTSX3, MRX16, MRX79, MRXS13, MRXSL, PPMX, RS, RTS, RTT)
  Cloning method: Restriction Enzyme; 5′ cloning site Ndel (destroyed during cloning); 3′ cloning site EcoRI (destroyed during cloning)
  Sequencing primers: 5′ T7 Fwd
Terms and licenses: Academic/Nonprofit Terms; Industry Terms: Not Available to Industry
How to cite: pTXB1-hMeCP2 was a gift from Huda Zoghbi (Addgene plasmid # 48091 ; http://n2t.net/addgene:48091 ; RRID:Addgene_48091)
